>Addgene plasmid #196161 | pEPYC0CM0529 | addgene full sequence | sequence record 386873 | Addgene NGS Result
CCGCTTACCGGATACCTGTCCGCCTTTCTCCCTTCGGGAAGCGTGGCGCTTTCTCATAGCTCACGCTGTA
GGTATCTCAGTTCGGTGTAGGTCGTTCGCTCCAAGCTGGGCTGTGTGCACGAACCCCCCGTTCAGCCCGA
CCGCTGCGCCTTATCCGGTAACTATCGTCTTGAGTCCAACCCGGTAAGACACGACTTATCGCCACTGGCA
GCAGCCACTGGTAACAGGATTAGCAGAGCGAGGTATGTAGGCGGTGCTACAGAGTTCTTGAAGTGGTGGC
CTAACTACGGCTACACTAGAAGAACAGTATTTGGTATCTGCGCTCTGCTGAAGCCAGTTACCTTCGGAAA
AAGAGTTGGTAGCTCTTGATCCGGCAAACAAACCACCGCTGGTAGCGGTGGTTTTTTTGTTTGCAAGCAG
CAGATTACGCGCAGAAAAAAAGGATCTCAAGAAGATCCTTTGATCTTTTCTACGGGGTCTGACGCTCAGT
GGAACGAAAACTCACGTTAAGGGATTTTGGTCATGAGATTATCAAAAAGGATCTTCACCTAGATCCTTTT
AAATTAAAAATGAAGTTTTAAATCAATCTAAAGTATATATGAGTAAACTTGGTCTGACAGCTCGAGGCTT
GGATTCTCACCAATAAAAAACGCCCGGCGGCAACCGAGCGTTCTGAACAAATCCAGATGGAGTTCTGAGG
TCATTACTGGATCTATCAACAGGAGTCCAAGCGAGCTCGATATCAAATTACGCCCCGCCCTGCCACTCAT
CGCAGTACTGTTGTAATTCATTAAGCATTCTGCCGACATGGAAGCCATCACAAACGGCATGATGAACCTG
AATCGCCAGCGGCATCAGCACCTTGTCGCCTTGCGTATAATATTTGCCCATGGTGAAAACGGGGGCGAAG
AAGTTGTCCATATTGGCCACGTTTAAATCAAAACTGGTGAAACTCACCCAGGGATTGGCTGAGACGAAAA
ACATATTCTCAATAAACCCTTTAGGGAAATAGGCCAGGTTTTCACCGTAACACGCCACATCTTGCGAATA
TATGTGTAGAAACTGCCGGAAATCGTCGTGGTATTCACTCCAGAGCGATGAAAACGTTTCAGTTTGCTCA
TGGAAAACGGTGTAACAAGGGTGAACACTATCCCATATCACCAGCTCACCGTCTTTCATTGCCATACGAA
ATTCCGGATGAGCATTCATCAGGCGGGCAAGAATGTGAATAAAGGCCGGATAAAACTTGTGCTTATTTTT
CTTTACGGTCTTTAAAAAGGCCGTAATATCCAGCTGAACGGTCTGGTTATAGGTACATTGAGCAACTGAC
TGAAATGCCTCAAAATGTTCTTTACGATGCCATTGGGATATATCAACGGTGGTATATCCAGTGATTTTTT
TCTCCATTTTAGCTTCCTTAGCTCCTGAAAATCTCGATAACTCAAAAAATACGCCCGGTAGTGATCTTAT
TTCATTATGGTGAAAGTTGGAACCTCTTACGTGCCCGATCAACTCGAGTGCCACCTGACGTCTAAGAAAC
CATTATTATCATGACATTAACCTATAAAAATAGGCGTATCACGAGGCAGAATTTCAGATAAAAAAAATCC
TTAGCTTTCGCTAAGGATGATTTCTGGAATTCGGTCTCAGGAGGGAGGCGTGTCGTTTTAGTGAGGCTTA
CGTCTGGGATTACGTCTACTATATAAGGTTTTGCTATTCATTGAAAGCAGTAGTGACTGATTTGTATATA
ATGTACTCGAGACCCTGCAGTCCGGCAAAAAAGGGCAAGGTGTCACCACCCTGCCCTTTTTCTTTAAAAC
CGAAAAGATTACTTCGCGTTATGCAGGCTTCCTCGCTCACTGACTCGCTGCGCTCGGTCGTTCGGCTGCG
GCGAGCGGTATCAGCTCACTCAAAGGCGGTAATACGGTTATCCACAGAATCAGGGGATAACGCAGGAAAG
AACATGTGAGCAAAAGGCCAGCAAAAGGCCAGGAACCGTAAAAAGGCCGCGTTGCTGGCGTTTTTCCACA
GGCTCCGCCCCCCTGACGAGCATCACAAAAATCGACGCTCAAGTCAGAGGTGGCGAAACCCGACAGGACT
ATAAAGATACCAGGCGTTTCCCCCTGGAAGCTCCCTCGTGCGCTCTCCTGTTCCGACCCTG
Features (pLannotate 1.2.2; 6 found; start..end, strand, type, name):
    633..727     -  terminator     lambda t0 terminator: transcription terminator from phage lambda
    751..1407    -  CDS            cat: CAT_ECOLX - Experimental evidence at protein level: Swiss-Prot protein existence level 1. This enzyme is an effector of chloramphenicol resistance in bacteria. From Escherichia coli. This protein is used as a marker in many commonly used cloning vectors, such as pACYC184.
   1408..1505    -  promoter       cat promoter: promoter of the E. coli cat gene encoding chloramphenicol acetyltransferase
   1591..1634    -  terminator     bacterial terminator: putative bacterial transcription terminator
   1771..1828    +  terminator     his operon terminator: This putative transcriptin terminator from the E. coli his operon has a 2-bp deletion introduced during synthesis. Its efficiency has not been determined.
   2023..450     -  rep_origin     ori (across the origin): high-copy-number ColE1/pMB1/pBR322/pUC origin of replication
