[The description below was written by a language model from this plasmid's Addgene catalogue record and pLannotate feature annotations shown in this document.]
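Description:
pEPYC0CM0529 is a small (about 2.2 kb) Phytobrick Level 0 part plasmid built on the pUAP1 universal acceptor backbone, intended for synthetic biology work using the plant Golden Gate/MoClo-style assembly standard. It is propagated in E. coli from a high-copy ColE1/pUC-type origin of replication and selected with chloramphenicol, with resistance provided by a chloramphenicol acetyltransferase (cat) gene driven by its native cat promoter and followed by the phage lambda t0 terminator. Additional bacterial terminators, including a his operon terminator and a putative bacterial terminator, sit near the cloning region, where such elements generally serve to insulate the stored part from transcriptional read-through from the backbone.

The payload is MinSyn_311, a fully synthetic sequence cloned into the backbone using BpiI sites that were destroyed in the process, as is typical for Type IIS domestication of a standard part. The automated feature table annotates only backbone elements and does not mark the insert, so its exact position and composition are not described in the record. The catalogue entry does not explicitly state the part's function, but the name and the associated work on tuning plant promoters and assessing transcription factor–DNA interactions suggest it is a minimal synthetic plant promoter element. As a Level 0 part, it carries no expression cassette of its own. It serves as a reusable building block to be released and combined with other standard parts, such as coding sequences and terminators, into higher-level transcriptional units for plant expression studies.
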