Addgene plasmid #196161: pEPYC0CM0529
Purpose: Phytobricks Level 0 part: MinSyn_311
Depositing lab: Nicola Patron. Depositing organization: Earlham Institute. Publication: Tuning Plant Promoters Using a Simple Split Luciferase Method to Assess Transcription Factor-DNA Interactions. Cai YM, Witham S, Patron NJ. ACS Synth Biol. 2023 Nov 17;12(11):3482-3486. doi: 10.1021/acssynbio.3c00094. Epub 2023 Oct 19. PubMed 37856867.
Backbone
  Vector backbone: pUAP1
  Vector type: Synthetic Biology
Growth in bacteria
  Bacterial resistance: Chloramphenicol, 25 μg/mL
  Growth temperature: 37°C
  Growth strain: DH5alpha
  Copy number: High Copy
Gene/Insert
  Gene/Insert name: MinSyn_311
  Species: Synthetic
  Cloning method: Restriction Enzyme; 5′ cloning site BpiI (destroyed during cloning); 3′ cloning site BpiI (destroyed during cloning)
Terms and licenses: Academic/Nonprofit Terms; Industry Terms: Not Available to Industry
Depositor comments: Please visit https://doi.org/10.1101/2023.02.13.528283 for bioRxiv preprint.
How to cite: pEPYC0CM0529 was a gift from Nicola Patron (Addgene plasmid # 196161 ; http://n2t.net/addgene:196161 ; RRID:Addgene_196161)
